Addgene plasmid #185485: pCMV-T7-NLS(SV40)-anCas(PDCA)-BPNLS(SV40)-P2A-EGFP (LTH1430)
Purpose: CMV and T7 promoter expression plasmid for human codon usage anCas(PDCA) with an N-terminal NLS, C-terminal bi-partite NLS, and P2A-eGFP
Depositing lab: Benjamin Kleinstiver & Raul Perez-Jimenez. Depositing organization: Massachusetts General Hospital. Publication: Evolution of CRISPR-associated endonucleases as inferred from resurrected proteins. Alonso-Lerma B, Jabalera Y, Samperio S, Morin M, Fernandez A, Hille LT, Silverstein RA, Quesada-Ganuza A, Reifs A, Fernandez-Penalver S, Benitez Y, Soletto L, Gavira JA, Diaz A, Vranken W, Sanchez-Mejias A, Guell M, Mojica FJM, Kleinstiver BP, Moreno-Pelayo MA, Montoliu L, Perez-Jimenez R. Nat Microbiol. 2023 Jan;8(1):77-90. doi: 10.1038/s41564-022-01265-y. Epub 2023 Jan 2. PubMed 36593295.
Backbone
  Vector backbone: pcDNA3.1(+)
  Vector type: Mammalian Expression ; in vitro transcription; T7 promoter
  Selectable markers: Neomycin (select with G418)
Growth in bacteria
  Bacterial resistance: Ampicillin, 100 μg/mL
  Growth temperature: 37°C
  Growth strain: DH5alpha
  Copy number: High Copy
Gene/Insert
  Gene/Insert name: human codon usage NLS-anCas(PDCA)-BPNLS-P2A-eGFP (alt name: LTH1430)
  Species: Synthetic
  Promoter: CMV and T7
  Tag / fusion protein: NLS (N terminal on insert); BPNLS-P2A-eGFP (C terminal on insert)
  Cloning method: Gibson Cloning
  Sequencing primers: 5′ oBK6928 - CCAAGTCTCCACCCCATTGACG; 3′ oBK219 - GGGAGTGGCACCTTCCAGGGTC
Terms and licenses: Academic/Nonprofit Terms; Industry Terms: Not Available to Industry
Depositor comments: Please visit https://www.biorxiv.org/content/10.1101/2022.03.30.485982v2 for bioRxiv preprint.
How to cite: pCMV-T7-NLS(SV40)-anCas(PDCA)-BPNLS(SV40)-P2A-EGFP (LTH1430) was a gift from Benjamin Kleinstiver & Raul Perez-Jimenez (Addgene plasmid # 185485 ; http://n2t.net/addgene:185485 ; RRID:Addgene_185485)
