[The description below was written by a language model from this plasmid's Addgene catalogue record and pLannotate feature annotations shown in this document.]
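Description:
pCMV-T7-NLS(SV40)-anCas(PDCA)-BPNLS(SV40)-P2A-EGFP (LTH1430) is a roughly 10.4 kb mammalian expression and in vitro transcription plasmid built on the pcDNA3.1(+) backbone. It is propagated in E. coli through a high-copy ColE1/pUC-type origin with ampicillin selection (AmpR with its bla promoter). An f1 origin is also present. For mammalian cells, an SV40 early promoter drives a neomycin phosphotransferase gene followed by an SV40 poly(A) signal, allowing G418 selection of stable transfectants. The short annotated fragments (bom, lac promoter/operator, lacI, ble, a truncated HIV-1 LTR match) appear to be backbone remnants or small homology hits with no apparent role in the design.

The payload is a synthetic open reading frame with human codon usage encoding anCas(PDCA), an ancestral Cas endonuclease; the associated publication describes resurrected CRISPR-associated nucleases. The automated annotation labels this roughly 4.1 kb coding region as Streptococcus pyogenes Cas9, which reflects sequence similarity rather than identity with the modern enzyme. The protein carries an N-terminal SV40 NLS and a C-terminal bipartite NLS for nuclear import, followed by a P2A self-cleaving peptide and EGFP. The nuclease and the fluorescent reporter are therefore made from one transcript as separate proteins, and green fluorescence marks expressing cells. The CMV enhancer/promoter drives transcription in mammalian cells, with termination at the bGH poly(A) signal. A T7 promoter just upstream of the coding sequence permits in vitro transcription of the mRNA.

No guide RNA cassette is annotated, so a guide would presumably have to be supplied separately. The plasmid is suited to testing the activity of this reconstructed nuclease in human cells.
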