Features (pLannotate 1.2.2; 21 found; start..end, strand, type, name):
    133..185     -  misc_feature   bom (fragment): basis of mobility region from pBR322
    340..719     +  enhancer       CMV enhancer: human cytomegalovirus immediate early enhancer
    720..923     +  promoter       CMV promoter: human cytomegalovirus (CMV) immediate early promoter
    919..952     +  LTR            5' LTR (truncated) (fragment): truncated 5' long terminal repeat (LTR) from HIV-1
    968..986     +  promoter       T7 promoter: promoter for bacteriophage T7 RNA polymerase
   1064..5167    +  CDS            cas9: CAS9_STRP1 - Also known as csn1 From Streptococcus pyogenes serotype M1.
   5309..6025    +  CDS            EGFP: EGFP is a basic (constitutively fluorescent) green fluorescent protein published in 1996, derived from Aequorea victoria. It is reported to be a rapidly-maturing weak dimer with moderate acid sensitivity.
   6136..6360    +  polyA_signal   bGH poly(A) signal: bovine growth hormone polyadenylation signal
   6364..6385    +  promoter       SV40 promoter (fragment): SV40 enhancer and early promoter
   6406..6834    +  rep_origin     f1 ori (sequence partly withheld): f1 bacteriophage origin of replication; arrow indicates direction of (+) strand synthesis
   6848..7177    +  promoter       SV40 promoter: SV40 enhancer and early promoter
   7244..8035    +  CDS            neo: KKA2_KLEPN - Also known as kan, nptII. Experimental evidence at protein level: Swiss-Prot protein existence level 1. Resistance to kanamycin, neomycin, paromomycin, ribostamycin, butirosin and gentamicin B. From Klebsiella pneumoniae.
   8059..8217    +  CDS            ble (fragment): BLE_KLEPN - Experimental evidence at protein level: Swiss-Prot protein existence level 1. Binding protein with a strong affinity to the bleomycin family of antibiotics. Binds to CL990; an antimitotic-antibiotic compound. From Klebsiella pneumoniae.
   8212..8333    +  polyA_signal   SV40 poly(A) signal: SV40 polyadenylation signal
   8406..8422    -  protein_bind   lac operator: The lac repressor binds to the lac operator to inhibit transcription in E. coli. This inhibition can be relieved by adding lactose or isopropyl-β-D-thiogalactopyranoside (IPTG). lac repressor encoded by lacI
   8430..8460    -  promoter       lac promoter: promoter for the E. coli lac operon
   8475..8496    -  protein_bind   CAP binding site: CAP binding activates transcription in the presence of cAMP. E. coli catabolite activator protein
   8509..8601    -  CDS            lacI (fragment): lac repressor; lacI; The lac repressor binds to the lac operator to inhibit transcription in E. coli. This inhibition can be relieved by adding lactose or isopropyl-β-D-thiogalactopyranoside (IPTG).
   8784..9372    -  rep_origin     ori: high-copy-number ColE1/pMB1/pBR322/pUC origin of replication
   9543..10403   -  CDS            AmpR: β-lactamase; bla; confers resistance to ampicillin, carbenicillin, and related antibiotics
  10404..74      -  promoter       AmpR promoter (across the origin): bla
>Addgene plasmid #185485 | pCMV-T7-NLS(SV40)-anCas(PDCA)-BPNLS(SV40)-P2A-EGFP (LTH1430) | addgene full sequence | sequence record 362670 | Addgene NGS Result
TATCAGGGTTATTGTCTCATGAGCGGATACATATTTGAATGTATTTAGAAAAATAAACAAATAGGGGTTC
CGCGCACATTTCCCCGAAAAGTGCCACCTGACGTCGACGGATCGGGAGATCTCCCGATCCCCTATGGTGC
ACTCTCAGTACAATCTGCTCTGATGCCGCATAGTTAAGCCAGTATCTGCTCCCTGCTTGTGTGTTGGAGG
TCGCTGAGTAGTGCGCGAGCAAAATTTAAGCTACAACAAGGCAAGGCTTGACCGACAATTGCATGAAGAA
TCTGCTTAGGGTTAGGCGTTTTGCGCTGCTTCGCGATGTACGGGCCAGATATACGCGTTGACATTGATTA
TTGACTAGTTATTAATAGTAATCAATTACGGGGTCATTAGTTCATAGCCCATATATGGAGTTCCGCGTTA
CATAACTTACGGTAAATGGCCCGCCTGGCTGACCGCCCAACGACCCCCGCCCATTGACGTCAATAATGAC
GTATGTTCCCATAGTAACGCCAATAGGGACTTTCCATTGACGTCAATGGGTGGAGTATTTACGGTAAACT
GCCCACTTGGCAGTACATCAAGTGTATCATATGCCAAGTACGCCCCCTATTGACGTCAATGACGGTAAAT
GGCCCGCCTGGCATTATGCCCAGTACATGACCTTATGGGACTTTCCTACTTGGCAGTACATCTACGTATT
AGTCATCGCTATTACCATGGTGATGCGGTTTTGGCAGTACATCAATGGGCGTGGATAGCGGTTTGACTCA
CGGGGATTTCCAAGTCTCCACCCCATTGACGTCAATGGGAGTTTGTTTTGGCACCAAAATCAACGGGACT
TTCCAAAATGTCGTAACAACTCCGCCCCATTGACGCAAATGGGCGGTAGGCGTGTACGGTGGGAGGTCTA
TATAAGCAGAGCTCTCTGGCTAACTAGAGAACCCACTGCTTACTGGCTTATCGAAATTAATACGACTCAC
TATAGGGAGACCCAAGCTGGCTAGCGTTTAAACTTAAGCTTGGTACCGCCACCATGCCCAAGAAAAAGCG
GAAGGTGCCCAAGATGGACAAGAAATACTCTATCGGTCTGGATATCGGCACCAACAGCGTGGGCTGGGCC
GTGATCACAGACGATTACAAAGTGCCTAGCAAAAAGTTCAAGGTGCTGGGAAACACCGATAGACACAGCA
TCAAGAAGAATTTGATCGGCGCCCTGCTGTTCGATAGCGGCGAAACCGCCGAAGCCACCAGACTGAAGAG
GACCGCCCGGAGAAGATACACCAGAAGAAAGAACCGAATTTGTTACCTGCAGGAGATCTTTTCTAATGAG
ATGGCCAAGGTGGACGACTCTTTTTTCCACAGACTGGAAGAGTCCTTCCTGGTGGAGGAGGACAAGAAGC
ACGAGCGGCACCCCATCTTCGGAAACATCGTGGACGAGGTGGCCTATCACGAGAAGTATCCCACCATCTA
CCACCTGAGAAAGAAGCTGGCCGACTCCACCGACAAAGCAGACCTGAGACTGATCTATCTGGCCCTGGCT
CACATGATCAAATTCCGCGGCCACTTCCTGATCGAGGGAGATCTCAACCCTGATAACAGCGATGTGGACA
AGCTGTTCATCCAGCTGGTGCAGACCTACAACCAGCTGTTCGAGGAGAATCCCATCAACGCCTCTGGAGT
GGACGCCAAGGCCATCCTGAGCGCCAGACTGAGCAAGTCCCGGAGACTGGAGAACCTGATCGCCCAGCTG
CCTGGCGAGAAGAAAAACGGCCTGTTTGGAAATCTGATCGCACTGTCCCTGGGACTGACACCTAATTTCA
AGAGCAACTTCGACCTGGCCGAGGATGCTAAACTGCAGCTGAGCAAAGACACCTACGACGATGACCTGGA
CAACCTGCTGGCCCAAATCGGCGACCAGTACGCCGACCTGTTCCTGGCCGCCAAGAACCTGAGCGACGCC
ATTCTGCTCAGCGATATCCTGAGAGTGAACAGCGAGATCACAAAGGCACCTCTGAGCGCTAGCATGATCA
AGCGATACGATGAGCACCACCAGGACCTGACCCTGCTCAAGGCTCTGGTGCGGCAGCAGCTGCCAGAAAA
ATACAAGGAGATCTTTTTCGACCAGAGCAAGAATGGATACGCCGGCTACATCGACGGCGGCGCCTCTCAG
GAGGAGTTCTACAAGTTCATTAAGCCTATCCTGGAGAAGATGGACGGCACAGAGGAACTCCTGGCCAAAC
TCAACCGGGAGGACCTCCTGAGAAAACAGCGGACATTCGACAATGGCAGCATCCCCCACCAGATCCACCT
GGGCGAGCTGCACGCCATCCTGAGGAGGCAGGAGGACTTCTACCCATTCCTGAAGGACAACAGAGAGAAG
ATCGAGAAGATCCTGACCTTCAGAATTCCTTACTACGTGGGACCTCTGGCCAGAGGCAACTCCAGATTCG
CCTGGATGACCCGGAAGAGCGAGGAAACCATCACCCCTTGGAACTTCGAGGAGGTGGTGGATAAGGGCGC
TTCTGCCCAAAGCTTCATCGAAAGAATGACAAACTTCGACAAGAACCTGCCAAACGAAAAGGTGCTGCCT
AAACACTCTCTGCTGTACGAGTACTTTACCGTGTACAACGAGCTGACCAAGGTGAAGTACGTTACAGAGG
GCATGAGAAAACCTGCCTTCCTAAGCGGCGAGCAGAAAAAGGCTATCGTGGATCTGCTGTTTAAGACCAA
CCGGAAAGTGACCGTGAAGCAGCTGAAAGAGGACTACTTCAAGAAGATCGAGTGCTTTGACTCTGTGGAA
ATATCTGGCGTGGAGGACCGGTTCAACGCAAGCCTGGGAACATACCACGACCTGCTGAAGATCATCAAAG
ACAAGGATTTCCTGGACAATGAAGAAAACGAGGATATCCTGGAAGATATTGTGCTGACACTGACACTGTT
CGAGGACAGAGAGATGATCGAAGAAAGACTGAAAACGTACGCCCATCTGTTCGATGATAAAGTGATGAAG
CAGCTGAAAAGACGGCACTACACCGGCTGGGGCAGACTGTCCCGGAAGCTGATCAACGGCATCCGTGACA
AGCAGAGCGGCAAGACAATCCTGGACTTTCTCAAGAGCGACGGCTTCGCCAACCGGAACTTTATGCAGCT
GATCCACGACGACTCCCTGACATTCAAGGAGGATATCCAAAAAGCCCAGGTGTCCGGCCAGGGCGATTCC
CTCCATGAGCAGATAGCTAACCTGGCTGGCAGCCCCGCCATCAAGAAAGGCATCCTCCAGACCGTCAAGG
TGGTGGATGAGCTGGTGAAGGTGATGGGCAGACATAAGCCCGAGAATATCGTTATTGAGATGGCTAGAGA
AAACCAGACAACCCAGAAAGGCCAGAAGAACAGCAGAGAGCGGATGAAAAGAATCGAGGAAGGCATCAAG
GAACTGGGCAGCCAGATCCTCAAGGAACACCCTGTGGAAAACACCCAGCTACAAAATGAGAAGCTGTACC
TGTATTACCTGCAAAACGGCCGGGACATGTACGTGGACCAGGAGCTCGACATCAACCGGCTGAGCGATTA
TGACGTGGACCACATCGTGCCCCAGTCATTCATCAAAGATGACAGCATCGACAACAAGGTGCTGACCCGG
AGCGACAAGAATAGAGGCAAGTCTGACAATGTGCCCAGCGAAGAAGTGGTGAAAAAGATGAAGAATTATT
GGCGGCAGCTGCTGAACGCCAAGCTGATTACACAGCGGAAGTTCGATAACCTGACAAAGGCCGAGAGAGG
AGGCCTGTCTGAACTGGACAAGGCCGGCTTCATCAAGCGGCAGCTGGTGGAGACCAGACAGATCACAAAG
CACGTGGCTCAAATCCTGGACAGCAGAATGAATACCAAGTACGACGAAAACGACAAGCTAATCCGGGAGG
TGAAGGTGATCACCCTGAAGTCAAAGCTGGTTTCCGACTTCAGAAAGGATTTCCAGTTCTACAAGGTGCG
GGAAATCAACAACTACCACCACGCCCACGACGCCTATCTGAACGCTGTCGTCGGAACCGCCCTCATCAAG
AAGTACCCCAAGCTGGAATCTGAGTTCGTGTACGGCGATTACAAGGTTTACGACGTGCGCAAGATGATCG
CCAAGAGTGAACAAGAAATCGGAAAAGCGACAGCCAAGAGATTCTTCTACAGCAATATCATGAACTTCTT
CAAGACCGAGATCACCTTAGCCAATGGAGAAATCAGAAAGCGCCCCCTGATCGAAACTAACGGCGAGACA
GGCGAGATCGTCTGGGACAAAGGCAGAGATTTTGCCACAGTCAGAAAGGTGCTGAGCATGCCACAAGTGA
ATATCGTGAAGAAGACCGAGGTGCAGACCGGCGGATTTAGCAAGGAAAGCATCCTGCCTAAGAGAAACAG
CGATAAGCTGATTGCCCGGAAAAAGGACTGGGATCCTAAAAAATACGGGGGCTTTGATTCCCCTACCGTG
GCCTATAGCGTGCTGGTGGTGGCCAAGGTCGAAAAGGGCAAGGCCAAGAAGCTGAAATCCGTGAAAGAAT
TGGTTGGAATTACCATCATGGAACGCAGCAGCTTCGAGAAGAACCCTATAGACTTCCTGGAAGCTAAAGG
GTACAAGGACGTACAGAAAGACCTAATCATCAAGCTGCCAAAGTACAGCCTGTTCGAGCTTGAGAACGGC
AGAAGACGGATGCTGGCCAGCGCCGGTGAGTTGCAGAAAGGTAACGAAATGGTGCTGCCTGCCAAACTGG
TGACATTCCTTTACCATGCCAGCCACATCGAGAAGAGCAAGGGCTCTCCTGAGAACAACGAGCAAAAGCA
GGCCTACATCGAGCAACACAAGCACGACCTGGACGAGATCCTGGAATACATCAGCGAATTCAGCAAGAGA
TACATCCTGGCCGATAAGAATCTATCTAAGGTGAAATCACTGTTTAACAAGCACGAGGATAGCAGCATCA
GCGAGCTGGCAAGCAGCATCATCAACCTGTTCACCCTGACAAGCCTGGGCGCCCCTGCTGCTTTCAAGTT
CCTGGATACCACCATCGACAGAAAAAGATACACCAGCACCAAGGAAGTGCTGGATGCCACCCTGATCCAC
CAGTCAATAACAGGCCTGTACGAGACACGGATCGACCTCTCTCAGCTGGGCGGAGATCACTCTGGCGGCT
CAAAAAGAACCGCCGACGGCAGCGAATTCGAGCCCAAGAAGAAGAGGAAAGTCGGAGGCGGTGGAAGCGG
CGCAACAAACTTCTCTCTGCTGAAACAAGCCGGAGATGTCGAAGAGAATCCTGGACCGATGGTGAGCAAG
GGCGAGGAGCTGTTCACCGGGGTGGTGCCCATCCTGGTCGAGCTGGACGGCGACGTAAACGGCCACAAGT
TCAGCGTGTCCGGCGAGGGCGAGGGCGATGCCACCTACGGCAAGCTGACCCTGAAGTTCATCTGCACCAC
CGGCAAGCTGCCCGTGCCCTGGCCCACCCTCGTGACCACCCTGACCTACGGCGTGCAGTGCTTCAGCCGC
TACCCCGACCACATGAAGCAGCACGACTTCTTCAAGTCCGCCATGCCCGAAGGCTACGTCCAGGAGCGCA
CCATCTTCTTCAAGGACGACGGCAACTACAAGACCCGCGCCGAGGTGAAGTTCGAGGGCGACACCCTGGT
GAACCGCATCGAGCTGAAGGGCATCGACTTCAAGGAGGACGGCAACATCCTGGGGCACAAGCTGGAGTAC
AACTACAACAGCCACAACGTCTATATCATGGCCGACAAGCAGAAGAACGGCATCAAGGTGAACTTCAAGA
TCCGCCACAACATCGAGGACGGCAGCGTGCAGCTCGCCGACCACTACCAGCAGAACACCCCCATCGGCGA
CGGCCCCGTGCTGCTGCCCGACAACCACTACCTGAGCACCCAGTCCGCCCTGAGCAAAGACCCCAACGAG
AAGCGCGATCACATGGTCCTGCTGGAGTTCGTGACCGCCGCCGGGATCACTCTCGGCATGGACGAGCTGT
ACAAGTGACATCATCATCACCACGCCTCTGGAACAGGCGGACCTAAAAAGAAGAGGAAGGTTTAAGCGGC
CGCTCGAGTCTAGAGGGCCCGTTTAAACCCGCTGATCAGCCTCGACTGTGCCTTCTAGTTGCCAGCCATC
TGTTGTTTGCCCCTCCCCCGTGCCTTCCTTGACCCTGGAAGGTGCCACTCCCACTGTCCTTTCCTAATAA
AATGAGGAAATTGCATCGCATTGTCTGAGTAGGTGTCATTCTATTCTGGGGGGTGGGGTGGGGCAGGACA
GCAAGGGGGAGGATTGGGAAGACAATAGCAGGCATGCTGGGGATGCGGTGGGCTCTATGGCTTCTGAGGC
GGAAAGAACCAGCTGGGGCTCTAGGGGGTATCCCC
[124 nt withheld, positions 6406-6529]
C
[91 nt withheld, positions 6531-6621]
A
[49 nt withheld, positions 6623-6671]
CCTTTGACGTTGGAGTCCACGTTCTTT
[37 nt withheld, positions 6699-6735]
ACCCTATCTCGGTCTATTCTTTTGATTTATAAGGGATTTTGCCGATTTCGGCCTATTGGTTAAAAAATGA
GCTGATTTAACAAAAATTTAACGCGAATTAATTCTGTGGAATGTGTGTCAGTTAGGGTGTGGAAAGTCCC
CAGGCTCCCCAGCAGGCAGAAGTATGCAAAGCATGCATCTCAATTAGTCAGCAACCAGGTGTGGAAAGTC
CCCAGGCTCCCCAGCAGGCAGAAGTATGCAAAGCATGCATCTCAATTAGTCAGCAACCATAGTCCCGCCC
CTAACTCCGCCCATCCCGCCCCTAACTCCGCCCAGTTCCGCCCATTCTCCGCCCCATGGCTGACTAATTT
TTTTTATTTATGCAGAGGCCGAGGCCGCCTCTGCCTCTGAGCTATTCCAGAAGTAGTGAGGAGGCTTTTT
TGGAGGCCTAGGCTTTTGCAAAAAGCTCCCGGGAGCTTGTATATCCATTTTCGGATCTGATCAAGAGACA
GGATGAGGATCGTTTCGCATGATTGAACAAGATGGATTGCACGCAGGTTCTCCGGCCGCTTGGGTGGAGA
GGCTATTCGGCTATGACTGGGCACAACAGACAATCGGCTGCTCTGATGCCGCCGTGTTCCGGCTGTCAGC
GCAGGGGCGCCCGGTTCTTTTTGTCAAGACCGACCTGTCCGGTGCCCTGAATGAACTGCAGGACGAGGCA
GCGCGGCTATCGTGGCTGGCCACGACGGGCGTTCCTTGCGCAGCTGTGCTCGACGTTGTCACTGAAGCGG
GAAGGGACTGGCTGCTATTGGGCGAAGTGCCGGGGCAGGATCTCCTGTCATCTCACCTTGCTCCTGCCGA
GAAAGTATCCATCATGGCTGATGCAATGCGGCGGCTGCATACGCTTGATCCGGCTACCTGCCCATTCGAC
CACCAAGCGAAACATCGCATCGAGCGAGCACGTACTCGGATGGAAGCCGGTCTTGTCGATCAGGATGATC
TGGACGAAGAGCATCAGGGGCTCGCGCCAGCCGAACTGTTCGCCAGGCTCAAGGCGCGCATGCCCGACGG
CGAGGATCTCGTCGTGACCCATGGCGATGCCTGCTTGCCGAATATCATGGTGGAAAATGGCCGCTTTTCT
GGATTCATCGACTGTGGCCGGCTGGGTGTGGCGGACCGCTATCAGGACATAGCGTTGGCTACCCGTGATA
TTGCTGAAGAGCTTGGCGGCGAATGGGCTGACCGCTTCCTCGTGCTTTACGGTATCGCCGCTCCCGATTC
GCAGCGCATCGCCTTCTATCGCCTTCTTGACGAGTTCTTCTGAGCGGGACTCTGGGGTTCGAAATGACCG
ACCAAGCGACGCCCAACCTGCCATCACGAGATTTCGATTCCACCGCCGCCTTCTATGAAAGGTTGGGCTT
CGGAATCGTTTTCCGGGACGCCGGCTGGATGATCCTCCAGCGCGGGGATCTCATGCTGGAGTTCTTCGCC
CACCCCAACTTGTTTATTGCAGCTTATAATGGTTACAAATAAAGCAATAGCATCACAAATTTCACAAATA
AAGCATTTTTTTCACTGCATTCTAGTTGTGGTTTGTCCAAACTCATCAATGTATCTTATCATGTCTGTAT
ACCGTCGACCTCTAGCTAGAGCTTGGCGTAATCATGGTCATAGCTGTTTCCTGTGTGAAATTGTTATCCG
CTCACAATTCCACACAACATACGAGCCGGAAGCATAAAGTGTAAAGCCTGGGGTGCCTAATGAGTGAGCT
AACTCACATTAATTGCGTTGCGCTCACTGCCCGCTTTCCAGTCGGGAAACCTGTCGTGCCAGCTGCATTA
ATGAATCGGCCAACGCGCGGGGAGAGGCGGTTTGCGTATTGGGCGCTCTTCCGCTTCCTCGCTCACTGAC
TCGCTGCGCTCGGTCGTTCGGCTGCGGCGAGCGGTATCAGCTCACTCAAAGGCGGTAATACGGTTATCCA
CAGAATCAGGGGATAACGCAGGAAAGAACATGTGAGCAAAAGGCCAGCAAAAGGCCAGGAACCGTAAAAA
GGCCGCGTTGCTGGCGTTTTTCCATAGGCTCCGCCCCCCTGACGAGCATCACAAAAATCGACGCTCAAGT
CAGAGGTGGCGAAACCCGACAGGACTATAAAGATACCAGGCGTTTCCCCCTGGAAGCTCCCTCGTGCGCT
CTCCTGTTCCGACCCTGCCGCTTACCGGATACCTGTCCGCCTTTCTCCCTTCGGGAAGCGTGGCGCTTTC
TCATAGCTCACGCTGTAGGTATCTCAGTTCGGTGTAGGTCGTTCGCTCCAAGCTGGGCTGTGTGCACGAA
CCCCCCGTTCAGCCCGACCGCTGCGCCTTATCCGGTAACTATCGTCTTGAGTCCAACCCGGTAAGACACG
ACTTATCGCCACTGGCAGCAGCCACTGGTAACAGGATTAGCAGAGCGAGGTATGTAGGCGGTGCTACAGA
GTTCTTGAAGTGGTGGCCTAACTACGGCTACACTAGAAGAACAGTATTTGGTATCTGCGCTCTGCTGAAG
CCAGTTACCTTCGGAAAAAGAGTTGGTAGCTCTTGATCCGGCAAACAAACCACCGCTGGTAGCGGTGGTT
TTTTTGTTTGCAAGCAGCAGATTACGCGCAGAAAAAAAGGATCTCAAGAAGATCCTTTGATCTTTTCTAC
GGGGTCTGACGCTCAGTGGAACGAAAACTCACGTTAAGGGATTTTGGTCATGAGATTATCAAAAAGGATC
TTCACCTAGATCCTTTTAAATTAAAAATGAAGTTTTAAATCAATCTAAAGTATATATGAGTAAACTTGGT
CTGACAGTTACCAATGCTTAATCAGTGAGGCACCTATCTCAGCGATCTGTCTATTTCGTTCATCCATAGT
TGCCTGACTCCCCGTCGTGTAGATAACTACGATACGGGAGGGCTTACCATCTGGCCCCAGTGCTGCAATG
ATACCGCGAGACCCACGCTCACCGGCTCCAGATTTATCAGCAATAAACCAGCCAGCCGGAAGGGCCGAGC
GCAGAAGTGGTCCTGCAACTTTATCCGCCTCCATCCAGTCTATTAATTGTTGCCGGGAAGCTAGAGTAAG
TAGTTCGCCAGTTAATAGTTTGCGCAACGTTGTTGCCATTGCTACAGGCATCGTGGTGTCACGCTCGTCG
TTTGGTATGGCTTCATTCAGCTCCGGTTCCCAACGATCAAGGCGAGTTACATGATCCCCCATGTTGTGCA
AAAAAGCGGTTAGCTCCTTCGGTCCTCCGATCGTTGTCAGAAGTAAGTTGGCCGCAGTGTTATCACTCAT
GGTTATGGCAGCACTGCATAATTCTCTTACTGTCATGCCATCCGTAAGATGCTTTTCTGTGACTGGTGAG
TACTCAACCAAGTCATTCTGAGAATAGTGTATGCGGCGACCGAGTTGCTCTTGCCCGGCGTCAATACGGG
ATAATACCGCGCCACATAGCAGAACTTTAAAAGTGCTCATCATTGGAAAACGTTCTTCGGGGCGAAAACT
CTCAAGGATCTTACCGCTGTTGAGATCCAGTTCGATGTAACCCACTCGTGCACCCAACTGATCTTCAGCA
TCTTTTACTTTCACCAGCGTTTCTGGGTGAGCAAAAACAGGAAGGCAAAATGCCGCAAAAAAGGGAATAA
GGGCGACACGGAAATGTTGAATACTCATACTCTTCCTTTTTCAATATTATTGAAGCATT
